>Addgene plasmid #158602 | pLKO-Cre sgAmotl2 v3 | addgene full sequence | sequence record 313511 | Addgene NGS Result
TTGGGGTTGCGCCTTTTCCAAGGCAGCCCTGGGTTTGCGCAGGGACGCGGCTGCTCTGGGCGTGGTTCCG
GGAAACGCAGCGGCGCCGACCCTGGGTCTCGCACATTCTTCACGTCCGTTCGCAGCGTCACCCGGATCTT
CGCCGCTACCCTTGTGGGCCCCCCGGCGACGCTTCCTGCTCCGCCCCTAAGTCGGGAAGGTTCCTTGCGG
TTCGCGGCGTGCCGGACGTGACAAACGGAAGCCGCAGGTCTCACTAGTACCCTCGCAGACGGACAGCGCC
AGGGAGCAATGGCAGCGCGCCGACCGCGATGGGCTGTGGCCAATAGCGGCTGCTCAGCAGGGCGCGCCGA
GAGCAGCGGCCGGGAAGGGGCGGTGCGGGAGGCGGGGTGTGGGGCGGTAGTGTGGGCCCTGTTCCTGCCC
GCGCGGTGTTCCGCATTCTGCAAGCCTCCGGAGCGCACGTCGGCAGTCGGCTCCCTCGTTGACCGAATCA
CCGACCTCTCTCCCCAGGGGGATCCCGGGTCGACATCAAGCTTGGCCACCATGGTGCCCAAGAAGAAGAG
GAAAGTCTCCAACCTGCTGACTGTGCACCAAAACCTGCCTGCCCTCCCTGTGGATGCCACCTCTGATGAA
GTCAGGAAGAACCTGATGGACATGTTCAGGGACAGGCAGGCCTTCTCTGAACACACCTGGAAGATGCTCC
TGTCTGTGTGCAGATCCTGGGCTGCCTGGTGCAAGCTGAACAACAGGAAATGGTTCCCTGCTGAACCTGA
GGATGTGAGGGACTACCTCCTGTACCTGCAAGCCAGAGGCCTGGCTGTGAAGACCATCCAACAGCACCTG
GGCCAGCTCAACATGCTGCACAGGAGATCTGGCCTGCCTCGCCCTTCTGACTCCAATGCTGTGTCCCTGG
TGATGAGGAGAATCAGAAAGGAGAATGTGGATGCTGGGGAGAGAGCCAAGCAGGCCCTGGCCTTTGAACG
CACTGACTTTGACCAAGTCAGATCCCTGATGGAGAACTCTGACAGATGCCAGGACATCAGGAACCTGGCC
TTCCTGGGCATTGCCTACAACACCCTGCTGCGCATTGCCGAAATTGCCAGAATCAGAGTGAAGGACATCT
CCCGCACCGATGGTGGGAGAATGCTGATCCACATTGGCAGGACCAAGACCCTGGTGTCCACAGCTGGTGT
GGAGAAGGCCCTGTCCCTGGGGGTTACCAAGCTGGTGGAGAGATGGATCTCTGTGTCTGGTGTGGCTGAT
GACCCCAACAACTACCTGTTCTGCCGGGTCAGAAAGAATGGTGTGGCTGCCCCTTCTGCCACCTCCCAAC
TGTCCACCCGGGCCCTGGAAGGGATCTTTGAGGCCACCCACCGCCTGATCTATGGTGCCAAGGATGACTC
TGGGCAGAGATACCTGGCCTGGTCTGGCCACTCTGCCAGAGTGGGTGCTGCCAGGGACATGGCCAGGGCT
GGTGTGTCCATCCCTGAAATCATGCAGGCTGGTGGCTGGACCAATGTGAACATTGTGATGAACTACATCA
GAAACCTGGACTCTGAGACTGGGGCCATGGTGAGGCTTCTAGAGGATGGGGACTGAAAATGCATCGGTAC
CTTTAAGACCAATGACTTACAAGGCAGCTGTAGATCTTAGCCACTTTTTAAAAGAAAAGGGGGGACTGGA
AGGGCTAATTCACTCCCAACGAAGACAAGATCTGCTTTTTGCTTGTACTGGGTCTCTCTGGTTAGACCAG
ATCTGAGCCTGGGAGCTCTCTGGCTAACTAGGGAACCCACTGCTTAAGCCTCAATAAAGCTTGCCTTGAG
TGCTTCAAGTAGTGTGTGCCCGTCTGTTGTGTGACTCTGGTAACTAGAGATCCCTCAGACCCTTTTAGTC
AGTGTGGAAAATCTCTAGCAGTAGTAGTTCATGTCATCTTATTATTCAGTATTTATAACTTGCAAAGAAA
TGAATATCAGAGAGTGAGAGGAACTTGTTTATTGCAGCTTATAATGGTTACAAATAAAGCAATAGCATCA
CAAATTTCACAAATAAAGCATTTTTTTCACTGCATTCTAGTTGTGGTTTGTCCAAACTCATCAATGTATC
TTATCATGTCTGGCTCTAGCTATCCCGCCCCTAACTCCGCCCATCCCGCCCCTAACTCCGCCCAGTTCCG
CCCATTCTCCGCCCCATGGCTGACTAATTTTTTTTATTTATGCAGAGGCCGAGGCCGCCTCGGCCTCTGA
GCTATTCCAGAAGTAGTGAGGAGGCTTTTTTGGAGGCCTAGGGACGTACCCAATTCGCCCTATAGTGAGT
CGTATTACGCGCGCTCACTGGCCGTCGTTTTACAACGTCGTGACTGGGAAAACCCTGGCGTTACCCAACT
TAATCGCCTTGCAGCACATCCCCCTTTCGCCAGCTGGCGTAATAGCGAAGAGGCCCGCACCGATCGCCCT
TCCCAACAGTTGCGCAGCCTGAATGGCGAATGGG
[124 nt withheld, positions 2485-2608]
C
[91 nt withheld, positions 2610-2700]
A
[49 nt withheld, positions 2702-2750]
CCTTTGACGTTGGAGTCCACGTTCTTT
[37 nt withheld, positions 2778-2814]
ACCCTATCTCGGTCTATTCTTTTGATTTATAAGGGATTTTGCCGATTTCGGCCTATTGGTTAAAAAATGA
GCTGATTTAACAAAAATTTAACGCGAATTTTAACAAAATATTAACGCTTACAATTTAGGTGGCACTTTTC
GGGGAAATGTGCGCGGAACCCCTATTTGTTTATTTTTCTAAATACATTCAAATATGTATCCGCTCATGAG
ACAATAACCCTGATAAATGCTTCAATAATATTGAAAAAGGAAGAGTATGAGTATTCAACATTTCCGTGTC
GCCCTTATTCCCTTTTTTGCGGCATTTTGCCTTCCTGTTTTTGCTCACCCAGAAACGCTGGTGAAAGTAA
AAGATGCTGAAGATCAGTTGGGTGCACGAGTGGGTTACATCGAACTGGATCTCAACAGCGGTAAGATCCT
TGAGAGTTTTCGCCCCGAAGAACGTTTTCCAATGATGAGCACTTTTAAAGTTCTGCTATGTGGCGCGGTA
TTATCCCGTATTGACGCCGGGCAAGAGCAACTCGGTCGCCGCATACACTATTCTCAGAATGACTTGGTTG
AGTACTCACCAGTCACAGAAAAGCATCTTACGGATGGCATGACAGTAAGAGAATTATGCAGTGCTGCCAT
AACCATGAGTGATAACACTGCGGCCAACTTACTTCTGACAACGATCGGAGGACCGAAGGAGCTAACCGCT
TTTTTGCACAACATGGGGGATCATGTAACTCGCCTTGATCGTTGGGAACCGGAGCTGAATGAAGCCATAC
CAAACGACGAGCGTGACACCACGATGCCTGTAGCAATGGCAACAACGTTGCGCAAACTATTAACTGGCGA
ACTACTTACTCTAGCTTCCCGGCAACAATTAATAGACTGGATGGAGGCGGATAAAGTTGCAGGACCACTT
CTGCGCTCGGCCCTTCCGGCTGGCTGGTTTATTGCTGATAAATCTGGAGCCGGTGAGCGTGGGTCTCGCG
GTATCATTGCAGCACTGGGGCCAGATGGTAAGCCCTCCCGTATCGTAGTTATCTACACGACGGGGAGTCA
GGCAACTATGGATGAACGAAATAGACAGATCGCTGAGATAGGTGCCTCACTGATTAAGCATTGGTAACTG
TCAGACCAAGTTTACTCATATATACTTTAGATTGATTTAAAACTTCATTTTTAATTTAAAAGGATCTAGG
TGAAGATCCTTTTTGATAATCTCATGACCAAAATCCCTTAACGTGAGTTTTCGTTCCACTGAGCGTCAGA
CCCCGTAGAAAAGATCAAAGGATCTTCTTGAGATCCTTTTTTTCTGCGCGTAATCTGCTGCTTGCAAACA
AAAAAACCACCGCTACCAGCGGTGGTTTGTTTGCCGGATCAAGAGCTACCAACTCTTTTTCCGAAGGTAA
CTGGCTTCAGCAGAGCGCAGATACCAAATACTGTTCTTCTAGTGTAGCCGTAGTTAGGCCACCACTTCAA
GAACTCTGTAGCACCGCCTACATACCTCGCTCTGCTAATCCTGTTACCAGTGGCTGCTGCCAGTGGCGAT
AAGTCGTGTCTTACCGGGTTGGACTCAAGACGATAGTTACCGGATAAGGCGCAGCGGTCGGGCTGAACGG
GGGGTTCGTGCACACAGCCCAGCTTGGAGCGAACGACCTACACCGAACTGAGATACCTACAGCGTGAGCT
ATGAGAAAGCGCCACGCTTCCCGAAGGGAGAAAGGCGGACAGGTATCCGGTAAGCGGCAGGGTCGGAACA
GGAGAGCGCACGAGGGAGCTTCCAGGGGGAAACGCCTGGTATCTTTATAGTCCTGTCGGGTTTCGCCACC
TCTGACTTGAGCGTCGATTTTTGTGATGCTCGTCAGGGGGGCGGAGCCTATGGAAAAACGCCAGCAACGC
GGCCTTTTTACGGTTCCTGGCCTTTTGCTGGCCTTTTGCTCACATGTTCTTTCCTGCGTTATCCCCTGAT
TCTGTGGATAACCGTATTACCGCCTTTGAGTGAGCTGATACCGCTCGCCGCAGCCGAACGACCGAGCGCA
GCGAGTCAGTGAGCGAGGAAGCGGAAGAGCGCCCAATACGCAAACCGCCTCTCCCCGCGCGTTGGCCGAT
TCATTAATGCAGCTGGCACGACAGGTTTCCCGACTGGAAAGCGGGCAGTGAGCGCAACGCAATTAATGTG
AGTTAGCTCACTCATTAGGCACCCCAGGCTTTACACTTTATGCTTCCGGCTCGTATGTTGTGTGGAATTG
TGAGCGGATAACAATTTCACACAGGAAACAGCTATGACCATGATTACGCCAAGCGCGCAATTAACCCTCA
CTAAAGGGAACAAAAGCTGGAGCTGCAAGCTTAATGTAGTCTTATGCAATACTCTTGTAGTCTTGCAACA
TGGTAACGATGAGTTAGCAACATGCCTTACAAGGAGAGAAAAAGCACCGTGCATGCCGATTGGTGGAAGT
AAGGTGGTACGATCGTGCCTTATTAGGAAGGCAACAGACGGGTCTGACATGGATTGGACGAACCACTGAA
TTGCCGCATTGCAGAGATATTGTATTTAAGTGCCTAGCTCGATACATAAACGGGTCTCTCTGGTTAGACC
AGATCTGAGCCTGGGAGCTCTCTGGCTAACTAGGGAACCCACTGCTTAAGCCTCAATAAAGCTTGCCTTG
AGTGCTTCAAGTAGTGTGTGCCCGTCTGTTGTGTGACTCTGGTAACTAGAGATCCCTCAGACCCTTTTAG
TCAGTGTGGAAAATCTCTAGCAGTGGCGCCCGAACAGGGACTTGAAAGCGAAAGGGAAACCAGAGGAGCT
CTCTCGACGCAGGACTCGGCTTGCTGAAGCGCGCACGGCAAGAGGCGAGGGGCGGCGACTGGTGAGTACG
CCAAAAATTTTGACTAGCGGAGGCTAGAAGGAGAGAGATGGGTGCGAGAGCGTCAGTATTAAGCGGGGGA
GAATTAGATCGCGATGGGAAAAAATTCGGTTAAGGCCAGGGGGAAAGAAAAAATATAAATTAAAACATAT
AGTATGGGCAAGCAGGGAGCTAGAACGATTCGCAGTTAATCCTGGCCTGTTAGAAACATCAGAAGGCTGT
AGACAAATACTGGGACAGCTACAACCATCCCTTCAGACAGGATCAGAAGAACTTAGATCATTATATAATA
CAGTAGCAACCCTCTATTGTGTGCATCAAAGGATAGAGATAAAAGACACCAAGGAAGCTTTAGACAAGAT
AGAGGAAGAGCAAAACAAAAGTAAGACCACCGCACAGCAAGCGGCCGCTGATCTTCAGACCTGGAGGAGG
AGATATGAGGGACAATTGGAGAAGTGAATTATATAAATATAAAGTAGTAAAAATTGAACCATTAGGAGTA
GCACCCACCAAGGCAAAGAGAAGAGTGGTGCAGAGAGAAAAAAGAGCAGTGGGAATAGGAGCTTTGTTCC
TTGGGTTCTTGGGAGCAGCAGGAAGCACTATGGGCGCAGCGTCAATGACGCTGACGGTACAGGCCAGACA
ATTATTGTCTGGTATAGTGCAGCAGCAGAACAATTTGCTGAGGGCTATTGAGGCGCAACAGCATCTGTTG
CAACTCACAGTCTGGGGCATCAAGCAGCTCCAGGCAAGAATCCTGGCTGTGGAAAGATACCTAAAGGATC
AACAGCTCCTGGGGATTTGGGGTTGCTCTGGAAAACTCATTTGCACCACTGCTGTGCCTTGGAATGCTAG
TTGGAGTAATAAATCTCTGGAACAGATTTGGAATCACACGACCTGGATGGAGTGGGACAGAGAAATTAAC
AATTACACAAGCTTAATACACTCCTTAATTGAAGAATCGCAAAACCAGCAAGAAAAGAATGAACAAGAAT
TATTGGAATTAGATAAATGGGCAAGTTTGTGGAATTGGTTTAACATAACAAATTGGCTGTGGTATATAAA
ATTATTCATAATGATAGTAGGAGGCTTGGTAGGTTTAAGAATAGTTTTTGCTGTACTTTCTATAGTGAAT
AGAGTTAGGCAGGGATATTCACCATTATCGTTTCAGACCCACCTCCCAACCCCGAGGGGACCCGACAGGC
CCGAAGGAATAGAAGAAGAAGGTGGAGAGAGAGACAGAGACAGATCCATTCGATTAGTGAACGGATCTCG
ACGGTATCGATCACGAGACTAGCCTCGAGCGGCCGCCCCCTTCACCGAGGGCCTATTTCCCATGATTCCT
TCATATTTGCATATACGATACAAGGCTGTTAGAGAGATAATTGGAATTAATTTGACTGTAAACACAAAGA
TATTAGTACAAAATACGTGACGTAGAAAGTAATAATTTCTTGGGTAGTTTGCAGTTTTAAAATTATGTTT
TAAAATGGACTATCATATGCTTACCGTAACTTGAAAGTATTTCGATTTCTTGGCTTTATATATCTTGTGG
AAAGGACGAAACACCGCTTGGAGATCGGAGCACCCGGTTTTAGAGCTAGAAATAGCAAGTTAAAATAAGG
CTAGTCCGTTATCAACTTGAAAAAGTGGCACCGAGTCGGTGCTTTTTTGAATTCTCGACCTCGAGACAAA
TGGCAGTATTCATCCACAATTTTAAAAGAAAAGGGGGGATTGGGGGGTACAGTGCAGGGGAAAGAATAGT
AGACATAATAGCAACAGACATACAAACTAAAGAATTACAAAAACAAATTACAAAAATTCAAAATTTTCGG
GTTTATTACAGGGACAGCAGAGATCCACTTTGGCCGCGGCTCGAGGGGG
Features (pLannotate 1.2.2; 26 found; start..end, strand, type, name):
    568..1593    +  CDS            cre: RECR_BPP1 - Experimental evidence at protein level: Swiss-Prot protein existence level 1. Catalyzes site-specific recombination between two 34-base- pair LOXP sites. Its role is to maintain the phage genome as a monomeric unit-copy plasmid in the lysogenic state. From Escherichia phage P1 (Bacteriophage P1).
   1607..1675    +  CDS            nef (fragment): NEF_HV1Z2 - Experimental evidence at protein level: Swiss-Prot protein existence level 1. Extracellular Nef protein targets CD4(+) T-lymphocytes for apoptosis by interacting with CXCR4 surface receptors. From Human immunodeficiency virus type 1 group M subtype D (isolate Z2/CDC-Z34) (HIV-1).
   1677..1910    +  LTR            3' LTR (ΔU3): self-inactivating 3' long terminal repeat (LTR) from HIV-1
   1982..2103    +  polyA_signal   SV40 poly(A) signal: SV40 polyadenylation signal
   2143..2278    +  rep_origin     SV40 ori: SV40 origin of replication
   2299..2317    -  promoter       T7 promoter: promoter for bacteriophage T7 RNA polymerase
   2325..2480    +  CDS            lacZα (fragment): LacZα fragment of β-galactosidase; lacZ fragment
   2485..2913    +  rep_origin     f1 ori (sequence partly withheld): f1 bacteriophage origin of replication; arrow indicates direction of (+) strand synthesis
   2966..3070    +  promoter       AmpR promoter: bla
   3071..3931    +  CDS            AmpR: β-lactamase; bla; confers resistance to ampicillin, carbenicillin, and related antibiotics
   4102..4690    +  rep_origin     ori: high-copy-number ColE1/pMB1/pBR322/pUC origin of replication
   4873..4965    +  CDS            lacI (fragment): lac repressor; lacI; The lac repressor binds to the lac operator to inhibit transcription in E. coli. This inhibition can be relieved by adding lactose or isopropyl-β-D-thiogalactopyranoside (IPTG).
   4978..4999    +  protein_bind   CAP binding site: CAP binding activates transcription in the presence of cAMP. E. coli catabolite activator protein
   5014..5044    +  promoter       lac promoter: promoter for the E. coli lac operon
   5052..5068    +  protein_bind   lac operator: The lac repressor binds to the lac operator to inhibit transcription in E. coli. This inhibition can be relieved by adding lactose or isopropyl-β-D-thiogalactopyranoside (IPTG). lac repressor encoded by lacI
   5113..5131    +  promoter       T3 promoter: promoter for bacteriophage T3 RNA polymerase
   5159..5385    +  promoter       RSV promoter: Rous sarcoma virus enhancer/promoter
   5386..5566    +  LTR            5' LTR (truncated): truncated 5' long terminal repeat (LTR) from HIV-1
   5613..5738    +  misc_feature   HIV-1 Ψ: packaging signal of human immunodeficiency virus type 1
   5722..6085    +  CDS            HIV-1 gag (fragment): gag protein from human immunodeficiency virus 1; gag
   6231..6464    +  misc_feature   RRE: The Rev response element (RRE) of HIV-1 allows for Rev-dependent mRNA export from the nucleus to the cytoplasm.
   6841..6941    +  CDS            Rev (fragment): human immunodeficiency virus 1 (HIV-1) Rev protein; rev; enhances nuclear export of unspliced and incompletely spliced viral mRNAs
   6991..7231    +  promoter       U6 promoter: RNA polymerase III promoter for human U6 snRNA
   7261..7336    +  misc_RNA       gRNA scaffold: guide RNA scaffold for the Streptococcus pyogenes CRISPR/Cas9 system
   7384..7501    +  misc_feature   cPPT/CTS: central polypurine tract and central termination sequence of HIV-1
   7550..507     +  promoter       hPGK promoter (across the origin): human phosphoglycerate kinase 1 promoter
