[The description below was written by a language model from this plasmid's Addgene catalogue record and pLannotate feature annotations shown in this document.]
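Description:
pLKO-Cre sgAmotl2 v3 is a third-generation, self-inactivating HIV-1 lentiviral transfer plasmid built on the pLKO-Cre stuffer v3 backbone and designed to deliver a CRISPR guide RNA together with Cre recombinase into mammalian (mouse) cells. The viral cassette begins with an RSV promoter fused to a truncated 5' LTR, which makes genomic RNA production Tat-independent. This is followed by the Ψ packaging signal with a partial gag sequence, the Rev response element for nuclear export of the unspliced genome, and a cPPT/CTS element that aids nuclear import. The cassette ends in a ΔU3 3' LTR, followed by an SV40 polyadenylation signal. In bacteria the plasmid carries a ColE1/pUC-type origin, an f1 origin and an ampicillin resistance gene. The catalogue lists it as low copy and grown in a recombination-deficient strain, as is usual for LTR-containing vectors.

The payload has two expression units. A human U6 RNA polymerase III promoter drives a guide against mouse Amotl2 fused to the Streptococcus pyogenes gRNA scaffold. The guide was inserted between BsmBI sites that were destroyed during cloning, replacing the stuffer. Downstream, a human PGK promoter drives the phage P1 Cre recombinase coding sequence.

Although the catalogue purpose line mentions Cas9, the 7.5 kb annotated sequence contains no Cas9 coding sequence, so the nuclease presumably has to come from the target cells or animal, for example from a Cre-activated Cas9 allele. In that setting, a single transduction would both trigger loxP recombination and direct Amotl2 disruption. The associated publication concerns driver mutations in head and neck squamous cell carcinoma, consistent with use in in vivo gene-knockout studies in mice.
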