Addgene plasmid #158602: pLKO-Cre sgAmotl2 v3
Purpose: lenti-viral construct with Cas9, Cre recombinbase and U6 driven sgRNA against mouse Amotl2
Depositing lab: Daniel Schramek. Depositing organization: Sinai Health System. Publication: Rare driver mutations in head and neck squamous cell carcinomas converge on NOTCH signaling. Loganathan SK, Schleicher K, Malik A, Quevedo R, Langille E, Teng K, Oh RH, Rathod B, Tsai R, Samavarchi-Tehrani P, Pugh TJ, Gingras AC, Schramek D. Science. 2020 Mar 13;367(6483):1264-1269. doi: 10.1126/science.aax0902. PubMed 32165588.
Backbone
  Vector backbone: pLKO-Cre stuffer v3
  Vector type: Mammalian Expression
Growth in bacteria
  Bacterial resistance: Ampicillin, 100 μg/mL
  Growth temperature: 30°C
  Growth strain: NEB Stable
  Copy number: Low Copy
Gene/Insert
  Gene/Insert name: Amotl2 sgRNA
  gRNA/shRNA sequence: Amotl2
  Species: M. musculus (mouse)
  Promoter: U6
  Cloning method: Restriction Enzyme; 5′ cloning site BsmBI (destroyed during cloning); 3′ cloning site BsmBI (destroyed during cloning)
  Sequencing primers: 5′ GAGGGCCTATTTCCCATGATTCC
Terms and licenses: Academic/Nonprofit Terms; Industry Terms: Not Available to Industry
How to cite: pLKO-Cre sgAmotl2 v3 was a gift from Daniel Schramek (Addgene plasmid # 158602 ; http://n2t.net/addgene:158602 ; RRID:Addgene_158602)
